Addgene plasmid #135381: nSaCas9 H119 miniABEMax V82G
Purpose: Expression of nSaCas9 intradomain insertion of single evolved TadA monomer (V82G) at the specified position (H119 )
Depositing lab: Alex Hewitt. Depositing organization: University of Tasmania. Publication: Engineering domain-inlaid SaCas9 adenine base editors with reduced RNA off-targets and increased on-target DNA editing. Nguyen Tran MT, Mohd Khalid MKN, Wang Q, Walker JKR, Lidgerwood GE, Dilworth KL, Lisowski L, Pebay A, Hewitt AW. Nat Commun. 2020 Sep 25;11(1):4871. doi: 10.1038/s41467-020-18715-y. PubMed 32978399.
Backbone
  Vector backbone: pcDNA3.1(+)
  Vector type: Mammalian Expression, CRISPR
  Selectable markers: Blasticidin
Growth in bacteria
  Bacterial resistance: Ampicillin, 100 μg/mL
  Growth temperature: 30°C
  Growth strain: NEB Stable
  Copy number: High Copy
Gene/Insert
  Gene/Insert name: nSaCas9-ABEMax(V82G) H119
  Species: Synthetic
  Mutation: (V82G)
  Cloning method: Restriction Enzyme; 5′ cloning site Unknown (unknown if destroyed)
Terms and licenses: Academic/Nonprofit Terms; Industry Terms: Not Available to Industry
How to cite: nSaCas9 H119 miniABEMax V82G was a gift from Alex Hewitt (Addgene plasmid # 135381 ; http://n2t.net/addgene:135381 ; RRID:Addgene_135381)
