[The description below was written by a language model from this plasmid's Addgene catalogue record and pLannotate feature annotations shown in this document.]
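Description:
nSaCas9 H119 miniABEMax V82G is a mammalian expression plasmid built on the pcDNA3.1(+) backbone that encodes a domain-inlaid adenine base editor. Instead of fusing the deaminase to a terminus of the nuclease, a single evolved TadA monomer carrying the V82G substitution is inserted inside a Staphylococcus aureus Cas9 nickase at position H119. The sequenced record is 9,787 nt. The annotation shows one long open reading frame recognised as S. aureus Cas9; the automated table does not separately mark the embedded TadA segment, any linkers or any nuclear localisation signals, so their exact placement cannot be read from it. Transcription is driven by the CMV immediate-early enhancer and promoter, with a T7 promoter just upstream of the coding sequence, and terminates at the bGH polyadenylation signal.

A blasticidin S deaminase coding sequence lies shortly downstream of the editor and upstream of the bGH poly(A). This suggests it is expressed from the same CMV transcript, although the element linking the two reading frames is not annotated. It matches the catalogue's listing of blasticidin as the mammalian selectable marker. The backbone's SV40 promoter–neomycin phosphotransferase cassette with SV40 poly(A) is also still detected. In bacteria the plasmid is maintained by a high-copy ColE1/pUC-type origin and selected with ampicillin through β-lactamase; an f1 origin and lac promoter/operator remnants are also present.

No guide RNA cassette is annotated, so the guide presumably has to be supplied separately. The construct is intended for expressing this base editor variant in mammalian cells, as part of work on SaCas9 adenine base editors with reduced RNA off-target activity and improved on-target DNA editing.
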