Features (pLannotate 1.2.2; 21 found; start..end, strand, type, name):
    132..511     +  enhancer       CMV enhancer: human cytomegalovirus immediate early enhancer
    512..715     +  promoter       CMV promoter: human cytomegalovirus (CMV) immediate early promoter
    711..744     +  LTR            5' LTR (truncated) (fragment): truncated 5' long terminal repeat (LTR) from HIV-1
    760..778     +  promoter       T7 promoter: promoter for bacteriophage T7 RNA polymerase
    804..4655    +  CDS            cas9: CAS9_STAAU - Experimental evidence at protein level: Swiss-Prot protein existence level 1. CRISPR (clustered regularly interspaced short palindromic repeat) is an adaptive immune system that provides protection against mobile genetic elements (viruses, transposable elements and conjugative plasmids). CRISPR clusters contain spacers, sequences complementary to antecedent mobile elements, and target invading nucleic acids. CRISPR clusters are transcribed and processed into CRISPR RNA (crRNA). In type II CRISPR systems correct processing of pre-crRNA requires a trans- encoded small RNA (tracrRNA)
   4806..5204    +  CDS            BSD: blasticidin S deaminase; Aspergillus terreus BSD; confers resistance to blasticidin
   5281..5505    +  polyA_signal   bGH poly(A) signal: bovine growth hormone polyadenylation signal
   5509..5530    +  promoter       SV40 promoter (fragment): SV40 enhancer and early promoter
   5551..5979    +  rep_origin     f1 ori (sequence partly withheld): f1 bacteriophage origin of replication; arrow indicates direction of (+) strand synthesis
   5993..6322    +  promoter       SV40 promoter: SV40 enhancer and early promoter
   6389..7180    +  CDS            neo: KKA2_KLEPN - Also known as kan, nptII. Experimental evidence at protein level: Swiss-Prot protein existence level 1. Resistance to kanamycin, neomycin, paromomycin, ribostamycin, butirosin and gentamicin B. From Klebsiella pneumoniae.
   7204..7362    +  CDS            ble (fragment): BLE_KLEPN - Experimental evidence at protein level: Swiss-Prot protein existence level 1. Binding protein with a strong affinity to the bleomycin family of antibiotics. Binds to CL990; an antimitotic-antibiotic compound. From Klebsiella pneumoniae.
   7357..7478    +  polyA_signal   SV40 poly(A) signal: SV40 polyadenylation signal
   7551..7567    -  protein_bind   lac operator: The lac repressor binds to the lac operator to inhibit transcription in E. coli. This inhibition can be relieved by adding lactose or isopropyl-β-D-thiogalactopyranoside (IPTG). lac repressor encoded by lacI
   7575..7605    -  promoter       lac promoter: promoter for the E. coli lac operon
   7620..7641    -  protein_bind   CAP binding site: CAP binding activates transcription in the presence of cAMP. E. coli catabolite activator protein
   7654..7746    -  CDS            lacI (fragment): lac repressor; lacI; The lac repressor binds to the lac operator to inhibit transcription in E. coli. This inhibition can be relieved by adding lactose or isopropyl-β-D-thiogalactopyranoside (IPTG).
   7929..8517    -  rep_origin     ori: high-copy-number ColE1/pMB1/pBR322/pUC origin of replication
   8688..9548    -  CDS            AmpR: β-lactamase; bla; confers resistance to ampicillin, carbenicillin, and related antibiotics
   9549..9653    -  promoter       AmpR promoter: bla
   9712..9764    -  misc_feature   bom (fragment): basis of mobility region from pBR322
>Addgene plasmid #135381 | nSaCas9 H119 miniABEMax V82G | addgene full sequence | sequence record 267817 | Addgene NGS Result
GGTCGCTGAGTAGTGCGCGAGCAAAATTTAAGCTACAACAAGGCAAGGCTTGACCGACAATTGCATGAAG
AATCTGCTTAGGGTTAGGCGTTTTGCGCTGCTTCGCGATGTACGGGCCAGATATACGCGTTGACATTGAT
TATTGACTAGTTATTAATAGTAATCAATTACGGGGTCATTAGTTCATAGCCCATATATGGAGTTCCGCGT
TACATAACTTACGGTAAATGGCCCGCCTGGCTGACCGCCCAACGACCCCCGCCCATTGACGTCAATAATG
ACGTATGTTCCCATAGTAACGCCAATAGGGACTTTCCATTGACGTCAATGGGTGGAGTATTTACGGTAAA
CTGCCCACTTGGCAGTACATCAAGTGTATCATATGCCAAGTACGCCCCCTATTGACGTCAATGACGGTAA
ATGGCCCGCCTGGCATTATGCCCAGTACATGACCTTATGGGACTTTCCTACTTGGCAGTACATCTACGTA
TTAGTCATCGCTATTACCATGGTGATGCGGTTTTGGCAGTACATCAATGGGCGTGGATAGCGGTTTGACT
CACGGGGATTTCCAAGTCTCCACCCCATTGACGTCAATGGGAGTTTGTTTTGGCACCAAAATCAACGGGA
CTTTCCAAAATGTCGTAACAACTCCGCCCCATTGACGCAAATGGGCGGTAGGCGTGTACGGTGGGAGGTC
TATATAAGCAGAGCTCTCTGGCTAACTAGAGAACCCACTGCTTACTGGCTTATCGAAATTAATACGACTC
ACTATAGGGAGACCCAAGCTGGCTAGCGCCACCATGAAGCGAAATTACATTCTGGGGCTGGCCATTGGCA
TTACATCAGTGGGCTATGGCATCATTGACTACGAGACAAGGGACGTGATCGACGCCGGCGTGAGACTGTT
CAAGGAGGCCAACGTGGAGAACAATGAGGGCCGGAGATCCAAGAGGGGAGCAAGGCGCCTGAAGCGGAGA
AGGCGCCACAGAATCCAGAGAGTGAAGAAGCTGCTGTTCGATTACAACCTGCTGACCGACCACTCCGAGC
TGTCTGGCATCAATCCTTATGAGGCCAGAGTGAAGGGCCTGTCCCAGAAGCTGTCTGAGGAGGAGTTTAG
CGCCGCCCTGCTGCACCTGGCAAAGAGGAGAGGCGTGCACCCGAAGAAGAAACGTAAGGTGGGTAGCAGC
GGTAGCCCGAAAAAGAAGCGCAAAGTGGGCAGCGACGCGCTGGACGATTTCGATCTGGACATGCTGGGCA
GCGATGCGCTGGATGATTTCGGCGGTGGCAGCTCTGAGGTGGAGTTTTCCCACGAGTACTGGATGAGACA
TGCCCTGACCCTGGCCAAGAGGGCACGCGATGAGAGGGAGGTGCCTGTGGGAGCCGTGCTGGTGCTGAAC
AATAGAGTGATCGGCGAGGGCTGGAACAGAGCCATCGGCCTGCACGACCCAACAGCCCATGCCGAAATTA
TGGCCCTGAGACAGGGCGGCCTGGTCATGCAGAACTACAGACTGATTGACGCCACCCTGTACGGCACATT
CGAGCCTTGCGTGATGTGCGCCGGCGCCATGATCCACTCTAGGATCGGCCGCGTGGTGTTTGGCGTGAGG
AACGCAAAAACCGGCGCCGCAGGCTCCCTGATGGACGTGCTGCACTACCCCGGCATGAATCACCGCGTCG
AAATTACCGAGGGAATCCTGGCAGATGAATGTGCCGCCCTGCTGTGCTATTTCTTTCGGATGCCTAGACA
GGTGTTCAATGCTCAGAAGAAGGCCCAGAGCTCCACCGACGGCGGTAGCGGCGGTAGCGGTGGTAGCGGC
GGCAGCGGTGGTAGCGGTGGCAGCGGTGGTCACAACGTGAATGAGGTGGAGGAGGACACCGGCAACGAGC
TGTCCACAAAGGAGCAGATCAGCCGCAATTCCAAGGCCCTGGAGGAGAAGTATGTGGCCGAGCTGCAGCT
GGAGCGGCTGAAGAAGGATGGCGAGGTGAGGGGCTCCATCAATCGCTTCAAGACCTCTGACTACGTGAAG
GAGGCCAAGCAGCTGCTGAAGGTGCAGAAGGCCTACCACCAGCTGGATCAGTCCTTTATCGATACATATA
TCGACCTGCTGGAGACAAGGCGCACATACTATGAGGGACCAGGAGAGGGCTCTCCCTTCGGCTGGAAGGA
CATCAAGGAGTGGTACGAGATGCTGATGGGCCACTGCACCTATTTTCCAGAGGAGCTGAGAAGCGTGAAG
TACGCCTATAACGCCGATCTGTACAACGCCCTGAATGACCTGAACAACCTGGTCATCACCAGGGATGAGA
ACGAGAAGCTGGAGTACTATGAGAAGTTCCAGATCATCGAGAACGTGTTCAAGCAGAAGAAGAAGCCTAC
ACTGAAGCAGATCGCCAAGGAGATCCTGGTGAACGAGGAGGACATCAAGGGCTACCGCGTGACCTCCACA
GGCAAGCCAGAGTTCACCAATCTGAAGGTGTATCACGATATCAAGGACATCACAGCCCGGAAGGAGATCA
TCGAGAACGCCGAGCTGCTGGATCAGATCGCCAAGATCCTGACCATCTATCAGAGCTCCGAGGACATCCA
GGAGGAGCTGACCAACCTGAATAGCGAGCTGACACAGGAGGAGATCGAGCAGATCAGCAATCTGAAGGGC
TACACCGGCACACACAACCTGAGCCTGAAGGCCATCAATCTGATCCTGGATGAGCTGTGGCACACAAACG
ACAATCAGATCGCCATCTTTAACCGGCTGAAGCTGGTGCCAAAGAAGGTGGACCTGTCCCAGCAGAAGGA
GATCCCAACCACACTGGTGGACGATTTCATCCTGTCTCCCGTGGTGAAGCGGAGCTTCATCCAGAGCATC
AAAGTGATCAACGCCATCATCAAGAAGTACGGCCTGCCCAATGATATCATCATCGAGCTGGCCAGGGAGA
AGAACTCCAAGGACGCCCAGAAGATGATCAATGAGATGCAGAAGAGGAACCGCCAGACCAATGAGCGGAT
CGAGGAGATCATCAGAACCACAGGCAAGGAGAACGCCAAGTACCTGATCGAGAAGATCAAGCTGCACGAT
ATGCAGGAGGGCAAGTGTCTGTATTCTCTGGAGGCCATCCCTCTGGAGGACCTGCTGAACAATCCATTCA
ACTACGAGGTGGATCACATCATCCCCCGGAGCGTGAGCTTCGACAATTCTTTTAACAATAAGGTGCTGGT
GAAGCAGGAGGAGAACAGCAAGAAGGGCAATAGGACCCCTTTCCAGTACCTGTCTAGCTCCGATTCTAAG
ATCAGCTACGAGACATTCAAGAAGCACATCCTGAATCTGGCCAAGGGCAAGGGCCGCATCAGCAAGACCA
AGAAGGAGTACCTGCTGGAGGAGCGGGACATCAACAGATTCTCCGTGCAGAAGGACTTCATCAACCGGAA
TCTGGTGGACACCAGATACGCCACACGCGGCCTGATGAATCTGCTGCGGTCTTATTTCAGAGTGAACAAT
CTGGATGTGAAGGTGAAGAGCATCAACGGCGGCTTCACCTCCTTTCTGCGGAGAAAGTGGAAGTTTAAGA
AGGAGCGCAACAAGGGCTATAAGCACCACGCCGAGGATGCCCTGATCATCGCCAATGCCGACTTCATCTT
TAAGGAGTGGAAGAAGCTGGACAAGGCCAAGAAAGTGATGGAGAACCAGATGTTCGAGGAGAAGCAGGCC
GAGAGCATGCCCGAGATCGAGACAGAGCAGGAGTACAAGGAGATTTTCATCACACCTCACCAGATCAAGC
ACATCAAGGACTTCAAGGACTACAAGTATTCTCACAGGGTGGATAAGAAGCCCAACCGCGAGCTGATCAA
TGACACCCTGTATAGCACACGGAAGGACGATAAGGGCAATACCCTGATCGTGAACAATCTGAACGGCCTG
TACGACAAGGATAATGACAAGCTGAAGAAGCTGATCAACAAGTCTCCCGAGAAGCTGCTGATGTACCACC
ACGATCCTCAGACATATCAGAAGCTGAAGCTGATCATGGAGCAGTACGGCGACGAGAAGAACCCACTGTA
TAAGTACTATGAGGAGACAGGCAACTACCTGACAAAGTATAGCAAGAAGGATAATGGCCCCGTGATCAAG
AAGATCAAGTACTATGGCAACAAGCTGAATGCCCACCTGGACATCACCGACGATTACCCTAACTCTCGCA
ATAAGGTGGTGAAGCTGAGCCTGAAGCCATACCGGTTCGACGTGTACCTGGACAACGGCGTGTATAAGTT
TGTGACAGTGAAGAATCTGGATGTGATCAAGAAGGAGAACTACTATGAGGTGAACAGCAAGTGCTACGAG
GAGGCCAAGAAGCTGAAGAAGATCAGCAACCAGGCCGAGTTCATCGCCTCTTTTTACAACAATGACCTGA
TCAAGATCAATGGCGAGCTGTATAGAGTGATCGGCGTGAACAATGATCTGCTGAACAGAATCGAAGTGAA
TATGATCGACATCACCTACAGGGAGTATCTGGAGAACATGAATGATAAGAGGCCCCCTCGCATCATCAAG
ACCATCGCCTCTAAGACACAGAGCATCAAGAAGTACAGCACAGACATCCTGGGGAACCTGTATGAAGTCA
AGAGCAAGAAACATCCTCAGATTATCAAGAAAGGCTCTGGTGGTTCTAAGCGACCTGCCGCCACAAAGAA
GGCTGGACAGGCTAAGAAGAAGAAAGATTACAAAGACGATGACGATAAGGGATCCGGCGCAACAAACTTC
TCTCTGCTGAAACAAGCCGGAGATGTCGAAGAGAATCCTGGACCGATGGCCAAGCCTTTGTCTCAAGAAG
AATCCACCCTCATTGAAAGAGCAACGGCTACAATCAACAGCATCCCCATCTCTGAAGACTACAGCGTCGC
CAGCGCAGCTCTCTCTAGCGACGGCCGCATCTTCACTGGTGTCAATGTATATCATTTTACTGGGGGACCT
TGTGCAGAACTCGTGGTGCTGGGCACTGCTGCTGCTGCGGCAGCTGGCAACCTGACTTGTATCGTCGCGA
TCGGAAATGAGAACAGGGGCATCTTGAGCCCCTGCGGACGGTGCCGACAGGTGCTTCTCGATCTGCATCC
TGGGATCAAAGCCATAGTGAAGGACAGTGATGGACAGCCGACGGCAGTTGGGATTCGTGAATTGCTGCCC
TCTGGTTATGTGTGGGAGGGCTAAGAATTCTGCAGATATCCAGCACAGTGGCGGCCGCTCGAGTCTAGAG
GGCCCGTTTAAACCCGCTGATCAGCCTCGACTGTGCCTTCTAGTTGCCAGCCATCTGTTGTTTGCCCCTC
CCCCGTGCCTTCCTTGACCCTGGAAGGTGCCACTCCCACTGTCCTTTCCTAATAAAATGAGGAAATTGCA
TCGCATTGTCTGAGTAGGTGTCATTCTATTCTGGGGGGTGGGGTGGGGCAGGACAGCAAGGGGGAGGATT
GGGAAGACAATAGCAGGCATGCTGGGGATGCGGTGGGCTCTATGGCTTCTGAGGCGGAAAGAACCAGCTG
GGGCTCTAGGGGGTATCCCC
[124 nt withheld, positions 5551-5674]
C
[91 nt withheld, positions 5676-5766]
A
[49 nt withheld, positions 5768-5816]
CCTTTGACGTTGGAGTCCACGTTCTTT
[37 nt withheld, positions 5844-5880]
ACCCTATCTCGGTCTATTCTTTTGATTTATAAGGGATTTTGCCGATTTCGGCCTATTGGTTAAAAAATGA
GCTGATTTAACAAAAATTTAACGCGAATTAATTCTGTGGAATGTGTGTCAGTTAGGGTGTGGAAAGTCCC
CAGGCTCCCCAGCAGGCAGAAGTATGCAAAGCATGCATCTCAATTAGTCAGCAACCAGGTGTGGAAAGTC
CCCAGGCTCCCCAGCAGGCAGAAGTATGCAAAGCATGCATCTCAATTAGTCAGCAACCATAGTCCCGCCC
CTAACTCCGCCCATCCCGCCCCTAACTCCGCCCAGTTCCGCCCATTCTCCGCCCCATGGCTGACTAATTT
TTTTTATTTATGCAGAGGCCGAGGCCGCCTCTGCCTCTGAGCTATTCCAGAAGTAGTGAGGAGGCTTTTT
TGGAGGCCTAGGCTTTTGCAAAAAGCTCCCGGGAGCTTGTATATCCATTTTCGGATCTGATCAAGAGACA
GGATGAGGATCGTTTCGCATGATTGAACAAGATGGATTGCACGCAGGTTCTCCGGCCGCTTGGGTGGAGA
GGCTATTCGGCTATGACTGGGCACAACAGACAATCGGCTGCTCTGATGCCGCCGTGTTCCGGCTGTCAGC
GCAGGGGCGCCCGGTTCTTTTTGTCAAGACCGACCTGTCCGGTGCCCTGAATGAACTGCAGGACGAGGCA
GCGCGGCTATCGTGGCTGGCCACGACGGGCGTTCCTTGCGCAGCTGTGCTCGACGTTGTCACTGAAGCGG
GAAGGGACTGGCTGCTATTGGGCGAAGTGCCGGGGCAGGATCTCCTGTCATCTCACCTTGCTCCTGCCGA
GAAAGTATCCATCATGGCTGATGCAATGCGGCGGCTGCATACGCTTGATCCGGCTACCTGCCCATTCGAC
CACCAAGCGAAACATCGCATCGAGCGAGCACGTACTCGGATGGAAGCCGGTCTTGTCGATCAGGATGATC
TGGACGAAGAGCATCAGGGGCTCGCGCCAGCCGAACTGTTCGCCAGGCTCAAGGCGCGCATGCCCGACGG
CGAGGATCTCGTCGTGACCCATGGCGATGCCTGCTTGCCGAATATCATGGTGGAAAATGGCCGCTTTTCT
GGATTCATCGACTGTGGCCGGCTGGGTGTGGCGGACCGCTATCAGGACATAGCGTTGGCTACCCGTGATA
TTGCTGAAGAGCTTGGCGGCGAATGGGCTGACCGCTTCCTCGTGCTTTACGGTATCGCCGCTCCCGATTC
GCAGCGCATCGCCTTCTATCGCCTTCTTGACGAGTTCTTCTGAGCGGGACTCTGGGGTTCGAAATGACCG
ACCAAGCGACGCCCAACCTGCCATCACGAGATTTCGATTCCACCGCCGCCTTCTATGAAAGGTTGGGCTT
CGGAATCGTTTTCCGGGACGCCGGCTGGATGATCCTCCAGCGCGGGGATCTCATGCTGGAGTTCTTCGCC
CACCCCAACTTGTTTATTGCAGCTTATAATGGTTACAAATAAAGCAATAGCATCACAAATTTCACAAATA
AAGCATTTTTTTCACTGCATTCTAGTTGTGGTTTGTCCAAACTCATCAATGTATCTTATCATGTCTGTAT
ACCGTCGACCTCTAGCTAGAGCTTGGCGTAATCATGGTCATAGCTGTTTCCTGTGTGAAATTGTTATCCG
CTCACAATTCCACACAACATACGAGCCGGAAGCATAAAGTGTAAAGCCTGGGGTGCCTAATGAGTGAGCT
AACTCACATTAATTGCGTTGCGCTCACTGCCCGCTTTCCAGTCGGGAAACCTGTCGTGCCAGCTGCATTA
ATGAATCGGCCAACGCGCGGGGAGAGGCGGTTTGCGTATTGGGCGCTCTTCCGCTTCCTCGCTCACTGAC
TCGCTGCGCTCGGTCGTTCGGCTGCGGCGAGCGGTATCAGCTCACTCAAAGGCGGTAATACGGTTATCCA
CAGAATCAGGGGATAACGCAGGAAAGAACATGTGAGCAAAAGGCCAGCAAAAGGCCAGGAACCGTAAAAA
GGCCGCGTTGCTGGCGTTTTTCCATAGGCTCCGCCCCCCTGACGAGCATCACAAAAATCGACGCTCAAGT
CAGAGGTGGCGAAACCCGACAGGACTATAAAGATACCAGGCGTTTCCCCCTGGAAGCTCCCTCGTGCGCT
CTCCTGTTCCGACCCTGCCGCTTACCGGATACCTGTCCGCCTTTCTCCCTTCGGGAAGCGTGGCGCTTTC
TCATAGCTCACGCTGTAGGTATCTCAGTTCGGTGTAGGTCGTTCGCTCCAAGCTGGGCTGTGTGCACGAA
CCCCCCGTTCAGCCCGACCGCTGCGCCTTATCCGGTAACTATCGTCTTGAGTCCAACCCGGTAAGACACG
ACTTATCGCCACTGGCAGCAGCCACTGGTAACAGGATTAGCAGAGCGAGGTATGTAGGCGGTGCTACAGA
GTTCTTGAAGTGGTGGCCTAACTACGGCTACACTAGAAGAACAGTATTTGGTATCTGCGCTCTGCTGAAG
CCAGTTACCTTCGGAAAAAGAGTTGGTAGCTCTTGATCCGGCAAACAAACCACCGCTGGTAGCGGTGGTT
TTTTTGTTTGCAAGCAGCAGATTACGCGCAGAAAAAAAGGATCTCAAGAAGATCCTTTGATCTTTTCTAC
GGGGTCTGACGCTCAGTGGAACGAAAACTCACGTTAAGGGATTTTGGTCATGAGATTATCAAAAAGGATC
TTCACCTAGATCCTTTTAAATTAAAAATGAAGTTTTAAATCAATCTAAAGTATATATGAGTAAACTTGGT
CTGACAGTTACCAATGCTTAATCAGTGAGGCACCTATCTCAGCGATCTGTCTATTTCGTTCATCCATAGT
TGCCTGACTCCCCGTCGTGTAGATAACTACGATACGGGAGGGCTTACCATCTGGCCCCAGTGCTGCAATG
ATACCGCGAGACCCACGCTCACCGGCTCCAGATTTATCAGCAATAAACCAGCCAGCCGGAAGGGCCGAGC
GCAGAAGTGGTCCTGCAACTTTATCCGCCTCCATCCAGTCTATTAATTGTTGCCGGGAAGCTAGAGTAAG
TAGTTCGCCAGTTAATAGTTTGCGCAACGTTGTTGCCATTGCTACAGGCATCGTGGTGTCACGCTCGTCG
TTTGGTATGGCTTCATTCAGCTCCGGTTCCCAACGATCAAGGCGAGTTACATGATCCCCCATGTTGTGCA
AAAAAGCGGTTAGCTCCTTCGGTCCTCCGATCGTTGTCAGAAGTAAGTTGGCCGCAGTGTTATCACTCAT
GGTTATGGCAGCACTGCATAATTCTCTTACTGTCATGCCATCCGTAAGATGCTTTTCTGTGACTGGTGAG
TACTCAACCAAGTCATTCTGAGAATAGTGTATGCGGCGACCGAGTTGCTCTTGCCCGGCGTCAATACGGG
ATAATACCGCGCCACATAGCAGAACTTTAAAAGTGCTCATCATTGGAAAACGTTCTTCGGGGCGAAAACT
CTCAAGGATCTTACCGCTGTTGAGATCCAGTTCGATGTAACCCACTCGTGCACCCAACTGATCTTCAGCA
TCTTTTACTTTCACCAGCGTTTCTGGGTGAGCAAAAACAGGAAGGCAAAATGCCGCAAAAAAGGGAATAA
GGGCGACACGGAAATGTTGAATACTCATACTCTTCCTTTTTCAATATTATTGAAGCATTTATCAGGGTTA
TTGTCTCATGAGCGGATACATATTTGAATGTATTTAGAAAAATAAACAAATAGGGGTTCCGCGCACATTT
CCCCGAAAAGTGCCACCTGACGTCGACGGATCGGGAGATCTCCCGATCCCCTATGGTGCACTCTCAGTAC
AATCTGCTCTGATGCCGCATAGTTAAGCCAGTATCTGCTCCCTGCTTGTGTGTTGGA
