>Addgene plasmid #135381 | nSaCas9 H119 miniABEMax V82G | depositor partial sequence | sequence record 261057 | insert: nSaCas9 (D10A) with intradomain insertion of miniABEMax (evolved ecTadA [V82G]) at position H119
ATGAAGCGAAATTACATTCTGGGGCTGGCCATTGGCATTACATCAGTGGGCTATGGCATCATTGACTACG
AGACAAGGGACGTGATCGACGCCGGCGTGAGACTGTTCAAGGAGGCCAACGTGGAGAACAATGAGGGCCG
GAGATCCAAGAGGGGAGCAAGGCGCCTGAAGCGGAGAAGGCGCCACAGAATCCAGAGAGTGAAGAAGCTG
CTGTTCGATTACAACCTGCTGACCGACCACTCCGAGCTGTCTGGCATCAATCCTTATGAGGCCAGAGTGA
AGGGCCTGTCCCAGAAGCTGTCTGAGGAGGAGTTTAGCGCCGCCCTGCTGCACCTGGCAAAGAGGAGAGG
CGTGCACCCGAAGAAGAAACGTAAGGTGGGTAGCAGCGGTAGCCCGAAAAAGAAGCGCAAAGTGGGCAGC
GACGCGCTGGACGATTTCGATCTGGACATGCTGGGCAGCGATGCGCTGGATGATTTCGGCGGTGGCAGCT
CTGAGGTGGAGTTTTCCCACGAGTACTGGATGAGACATGCCCTGACCCTGGCCAAGAGGGCACGCGATGA
GAGGGAGGTGCCTGTGGGAGCCGTGCTGGTGCTGAACAATAGAGTGATCGGCGAGGGCTGGAACAGAGCC
ATCGGCCTGCACGACCCAACAGCCCATGCCGAAATTATGGCCCTGAGACAGGGCGGCCTGGTCATGCAGA
ACTACAGACTGATTGACGCCACCCTGTACGGCACATTCGAGCCTTGCGTGATGTGCGCCGGCGCCATGAT
CCACTCTAGGATCGGCCGCGTGGTGTTTGGCGTGAGGAACGCAAAAACCGGCGCCGCAGGCTCCCTGATG
GACGTGCTGCACTACCCCGGCATGAATCACCGCGTCGAAATTACCGAGGGAATCCTGGCAGATGAATGTG
CCGCCCTGCTGTGCTATTTCTTTCGGATGCCTAGACAGGTGTTCAATGCTCAGAAGAAGGCCCAGAGCTC
CACCGACGGCGGTAGCGGCGGTAGCGGTGGTAGCGGCGGCAGCGGTGGTAGCGGTGGCAGCGGTGGTCAC
AACGTGAATGAGGTGGAGGAGGACACCGGCAACGAGCTGTCCACAAAGGAGCAGATCAGCCGCAATTCCA
AGGCCCTGGAGGAGAAGTATGTGGCCGAGCTGCAGCTGGAGCGGCTGAAGAAGGATGGCGAGGTGAGGGG
CTCCATCAATCGCTTCAAGACCTCTGACTACGTGAAGGAGGCCAAGCAGCTGCTGAAGGTGCAGAAGGCC
TACCACCAGCTGGATCAGTCCTTTATCGATACATATATCGACCTGCTGGAGACAAGGCGCACATACTATG
AGGGACCAGGAGAGGGCTCTCCCTTCGGCTGGAAGGACATCAAGGAGTGGTACGAGATGCTGATGGGCCA
CTGCACCTATTTTCCAGAGGAGCTGAGAAGCGTGAAGTACGCCTATAACGCCGATCTGTACAACGCCCTG
AATGACCTGAACAACCTGGTCATCACCAGGGATGAGAACGAGAAGCTGGAGTACTATGAGAAGTTCCAGA
TCATCGAGAACGTGTTCAAGCAGAAGAAGAAGCCTACACTGAAGCAGATCGCCAAGGAGATCCTGGTGAA
CGAGGAGGACATCAAGGGCTACCGCGTGACCTCCACAGGCAAGCCAGAGTTCACCAATCTGAAGGTGTAT
CACGATATCAAGGACATCACAGCCCGGAAGGAGATCATCGAGAACGCCGAGCTGCTGGATCAGATCGCCA
AGATCCTGACCATCTATCAGAGCTCCGAGGACATCCAGGAGGAGCTGACCAACCTGAATAGCGAGCTGAC
ACAGGAGGAGATCGAGCAGATCAGCAATCTGAAGGGCTACACCGGCACACACAACCTGAGCCTGAAGGCC
ATCAATCTGATCCTGGATGAGCTGTGGCACACAAACGACAATCAGATCGCCATCTTTAACCGGCTGAAGC
TGGTGCCAAAGAAGGTGGACCTGTCCCAGCAGAAGGAGATCCCAACCACACTGGTGGACGATTTCATCCT
GTCTCCCGTGGTGAAGCGGAGCTTCATCCAGAGCATCAAAGTGATCAACGCCATCATCAAGAAGTACGGC
CTGCCCAATGATATCATCATCGAGCTGGCCAGGGAGAAGAACTCCAAGGACGCCCAGAAGATGATCAATG
AGATGCAGAAGAGGAACCGCCAGACCAATGAGCGGATCGAGGAGATCATCAGAACCACAGGCAAGGAGAA
CGCCAAGTACCTGATCGAGAAGATCAAGCTGCACGATATGCAGGAGGGCAAGTGTCTGTATTCTCTGGAG
GCCATCCCTCTGGAGGACCTGCTGAACAATCCATTCAACTACGAGGTGGATCACATCATCCCCCGGAGCG
TGAGCTTCGACAATTCTTTTAACAATAAGGTGCTGGTGAAGCAGGAGGAGAACAGCAAGAAGGGCAATAG
GACCCCTTTCCAGTACCTGTCTAGCTCCGATTCTAAGATCAGCTACGAGACATTCAAGAAGCACATCCTG
AATCTGGCCAAGGGCAAGGGCCGCATCAGCAAGACCAAGAAGGAGTACCTGCTGGAGGAGCGGGACATCA
ACAGATTCTCCGTGCAGAAGGACTTCATCAACCGGAATCTGGTGGACACCAGATACGCCACACGCGGCCT
GATGAATCTGCTGCGGTCTTATTTCAGAGTGAACAATCTGGATGTGAAGGTGAAGAGCATCAACGGCGGC
TTCACCTCCTTTCTGCGGAGAAAGTGGAAGTTTAAGAAGGAGCGCAACAAGGGCTATAAGCACCACGCCG
AGGATGCCCTGATCATCGCCAATGCCGACTTCATCTTTAAGGAGTGGAAGAAGCTGGACAAGGCCAAGAA
AGTGATGGAGAACCAGATGTTCGAGGAGAAGCAGGCCGAGAGCATGCCCGAGATCGAGACAGAGCAGGAG
TACAAGGAGATTTTCATCACACCTCACCAGATCAAGCACATCAAGGACTTCAAGGACTACAAGTATTCTC
ACAGGGTGGATAAGAAGCCCAACCGCGAGCTGATCAATGACACCCTGTATAGCACACGGAAGGACGATAA
GGGCAATACCCTGATCGTGAACAATCTGAACGGCCTGTACGACAAGGATAATGACAAGCTGAAGAAGCTG
ATCAACAAGTCTCCCGAGAAGCTGCTGATGTACCACCACGATCCTCAGACATATCAGAAGCTGAAGCTGA
TCATGGAGCAGTACGGCGACGAGAAGAACCCACTGTATAAGTACTATGAGGAGACAGGCAACTACCTGAC
AAAGTATAGCAAGAAGGATAATGGCCCCGTGATCAAGAAGATCAAGTACTATGGCAACAAGCTGAATGCC
CACCTGGACATCACCGACGATTACCCTAACTCTCGCAATAAGGTGGTGAAGCTGAGCCTGAAGCCATACC
GGTTCGACGTGTACCTGGACAACGGCGTGTATAAGTTTGTGACAGTGAAGAATCTGGATGTGATCAAGAA
GGAGAACTACTATGAGGTGAACAGCAAGTGCTACGAGGAGGCCAAGAAGCTGAAGAAGATCAGCAACCAG
GCCGAGTTCATCGCCTCTTTTTACAACAATGACCTGATCAAGATCAATGGCGAGCTGTATAGAGTGATCG
GCGTGAACAATGATCTGCTGAACAGAATCGAAGTGAATATGATCGACATCACCTACAGGGAGTATCTGGA
GAACATGAATGATAAGAGGCCCCCTCGCATCATCAAGACCATCGCCTCTAAGACACAGAGCATCAAGAAG
TACAGCACAGACATCCTGGGGAACCTGTATGAAGTCAAGAGCAAGAAACATCCTCAGATTATCAAGAAAG
GCTCTGGTGGTTCTAAGCGACCTGCCGCCACAAAGAAGGCTGGACAGGCTAAGAAGAAGAAAGATTACAA
AGACGATGACGATAAGGGATCCGGCGCAACAAACTTCTCTCTGCTGAAACAAGCCGGAGATGTCGAAGAG
AATCCTGGACCGATGGCCAAGCCTTTGTCTCAAGAAGAATCCACCCTCATTGAAAGAGCAACGGCTACAA
TCAACAGCATCCCCATCTCTGAAGACTACAGCGTCGCCAGCGCAGCTCTCTCTAGCGACGGCCGCATCTT
CACTGGTGTCAATGTATATCATTTTACTGGGGGACCTTGTGCAGAACTCGTGGTGCTGGGCACTGCTGCT
GCTGCGGCAGCTGGCAACCTGACTTGTATCGTCGCGATCGGAAATGAGAACAGGGGCATCTTGAGCCCCT
GCGGACGGTGCCGACAGGTGCTTCTCGATCTGCATCCTGGGATCAAAGCCATAGTGAAGGACAGTGATGG
ACAGCCGACGGCAGTTGGGATTCGTGAATTGCTGCCCTCTGGTTATGTGTGGGAGGGCTAA
